Addgene plasmid #185885: pIT6EG7m
Purpose: (Empty Backbone) A backbone plasmid for in vivo gene amplification (HamAmp) of a monoterpene synthetic module (+ GPP synthase without a monoterpene synthase) at RPL25 locus (14 copy)
Depositing lab: Claudia Vickers. Depositing organization: University of Queensland. Publication: An in vivo gene amplification system for high level expression in Saccharomyces cerevisiae. Peng B, Esquirol L, Lu Z, Shen Q, Cheah LC, Howard CB, Scott C, Trau M, Dumsday G, Vickers CE. Nat Commun. 2022 May 24;13(1):2895. doi: 10.1038/s41467-022-30529-8. PubMed 35610221.
Backbone
  Vector backbone: pUC19
  Vector type: Yeast Expression
Growth in bacteria
  Bacterial resistance: Ampicillin, 100 μg/mL
  Growth temperature: 37°C
  Growth strain: DH5alpha
  Copy number: High Copy
Gene/Insert
  Gene/Insert name: None
  Mutation: None
Terms and licenses: Academic/Nonprofit Terms; Industry Terms: Not Available to Industry
Depositor comments: PRPL25(Arm 1)> Kl.LEU2>TKl.LEU2- TRPL25(Arm 3)- ARS305- PSk.GAL2>Y.FAST-EVBR1.2A-Ec.MBP-Linker~SacI~6*G-ERG20F96W N127W>TRPL3 -PPDA1> RPL25(partial; Arm2)
How to cite: pIT6EG7m was a gift from Claudia Vickers (Addgene plasmid # 185885 ; http://n2t.net/addgene:185885 ; RRID:Addgene_185885)
