[The description below was written by a language model from this plasmid's Addgene catalogue record and pLannotate feature annotations shown in this document.]
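Description:
pIT6EG7m is a yeast integration backbone built on pUC19 for the HapAmp-style in vivo gene amplification system (written "HamAmp" in the record) in Saccharomyces cerevisiae. In E. coli it is maintained at high copy through the pUC/ColE1-type origin and selected with ampicillin via the β-lactamase gene. Remnants of the lac promoter/operator and lacZα region from the parental cloning vector are also annotated. It is catalogued as an empty backbone, with no separately listed insert.

According to the depositor's map, the yeast portion is flanked and partitioned by RPL25-derived homology arms: the RPL25 promoter (arm 1) drives a Kluyveromyces lactis LEU2 marker with its own terminator, followed by the RPL25 terminator (arm 3), the ARS305 replication element, the expression module, and finally a PDA1 promoter placed in front of a partial RPL25 coding sequence (arm 2). This layout targets the cassette to the RPL25 locus, and the record gives an amplification level of 14 copies. It does not spell out the mechanism behind that figure.

The module is driven by a GAL2 promoter labelled Sk and terminated by the RPL3 terminator. It encodes the Y-FAST fluorogen-activating reporter (annotated as photoactive yellow protein, from which it derives), a 2A peptide, E. coli maltose-binding protein, a linker with a SacI site, a six-glycine spacer, and ERG20 carrying F96W and N127W, described in the record as a GPP synthase. The short "9xHis" hit at this junction, on the opposite strand, is probably an annotation artefact. The SacI site appears intended for inserting a monoterpene synthase between MBP and the synthase, completing a monoterpene production module. The BMH1 fragment annotated near the start is not explained by the record.
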