Features (pLannotate 1.2.2; 16 found; start..end, strand, type, name):
     48..296     +  CDS            BMH1 (fragment): BMH1_YEAST - Experimental evidence at protein level: Swiss-Prot protein existence level 1. Involved in growth regulation. From Saccharomyces cerevisiae (strain ATCC 204508 / S288c) (Baker's yeast).
   1129..1145    -  protein_bind   lac operator: The lac repressor binds to the lac operator to inhibit transcription in E. coli. This inhibition can be relieved by adding lactose or isopropyl-β-D-thiogalactopyranoside (IPTG). lac repressor encoded by lacI
   1153..1183    -  promoter       lac promoter: promoter for the E. coli lac operon
   1198..1219    -  protein_bind   CAP binding site: CAP binding activates transcription in the presence of cAMP. E. coli catabolite activator protein
   1232..1324    -  CDS            lacI (fragment): lac repressor; lacI; The lac repressor binds to the lac operator to inhibit transcription in E. coli. This inhibition can be relieved by adding lactose or isopropyl-β-D-thiogalactopyranoside (IPTG).
   1507..2095    -  rep_origin     ori: high-copy-number ColE1/pMB1/pBR322/pUC origin of replication
   2266..3126    -  CDS            AmpR: β-lactamase; bla; confers resistance to ampicillin, carbenicillin, and related antibiotics
   3127..3231    -  promoter       AmpR promoter: bla
   3326..3361    +  CDS            rop (fragment): Rop protein, which maintains plasmids at low copy number; rop
   3463..3562    +  misc_feature   bom (fragment): basis of mobility region from pBR322
   3568..3725    -  CDS            lacZα (fragment): LacZα fragment of β-galactosidase; lacZ fragment
   4325..5404    +  CDS            LEU2: LEU3_YEAST - Experimental evidence at protein level: Swiss-Prot protein existence level 1. Catalyzes the oxidation of 3-carboxy-2-hydroxy-4- methylpentanoate (3-isopropylmalate) to 3-carboxy-4-methyl-2- oxopentanoate. The product decarboxylates to 4-methyl-2 oxopentanoate. From Saccharomyces cerevisiae (strain ATCC 204508 / S288c) (Baker's yeast).
   7093..7467    +  CDS            pyp: PYP_HALHA - Experimental evidence at protein level: Swiss-Prot protein existence level 1. Photoactive blue light protein. Probably functions as a photoreceptor for a negative phototaxis response. From Halorhodospira halophila (Ectothiorhodospira halophila).
   7528..8637    +  CDS            malE (fragment): MALE_ECO57 - Experimental evidence at protein level: Swiss-Prot protein existence level 1. Part of the ABC transporter complex MalEFGK involved in maltose/maltodextrin import. Binds maltose and higher maltodextrins. From Escherichia coli O157:H7.
   8656..8674    -  CDS            9xHis (fragment): 9xHis affinity tag
   8674..9726    +  CDS            ERG20: FPPS_YEAST - Also known as BOT3, FDS1, FPP1. Experimental evidence at protein level: Swiss-Prot protein existence level 1. Catalyzes the sequential condensation of isopentenyl pyrophosphate with the allylic pyrophosphates, dimethylallyl pyrophosphate, and then with the resultant geranylpyrophosphate to the ultimate product farnesyl pyrophosphate. From Saccharomyces cerevisiae (strain ATCC 204508 / S288c) (Baker's yeast).
>Addgene plasmid #185885 | pIT6EG7m | addgene full sequence | sequence record 370833 | Addgene NGS Result
GTTTCTGTGGCGTGACCCGGGAATCTCGGTCGTAATGATTTGCATGCGAAATTCAAAACTCTCCAGACAA
AGCCTGCCATTTGGCCAAGCAAGCTTTTGACGACGCTATTGCTGAGTTGGACACTCTGTCTGAAGAATCA
TACAAAGATAGCACACTTATCATGCAACTGCTAAGGGACAATTTAACCTTATGGACTTCAGACATGTCCG
AGTCCGGTCAAGCTGAAGACCAACAACAACAACAACAACATCAGCAACAGCAGCCACCTGCTGCCGCCGA
AGGTGAAGCACCAAAGTAAGTATTCCGATAAATCTAAAGAAAAATTACTAAAAAAAAGAAAAAAAAAAGA
ACGGGGGTATAATAATTTGTAGTTCATTATTGCAATTATATATCTATATCTATATATGTATATAACATTA
ACATGTGCACGTACACACGTAATCGCGCGTGTACATGTCTATATGTGTTACTTGAACTATACTGTTTTGA
CGTGTATGTTTGTTTATCTCTCTTCTGATTCCTCCACCCCTTCCTTACTCAACCGGGTAAATGTCGCATC
ATGACTCCCGACAATAATCCCCTCTGGTATAGCGAGAAGCAACTTCAGCTTCTTAACGGCAAGAACTTTT
TTATGTTTGTCGCACCTGTAGCTTCACAAAAGTTGGATACAGCAATAAGAAAGGAAACCACATTTGTGCC
AATGGCTCCATCTGGTATGTGAACTGCAATATTAATAGCACGAGAAAATTGAGAGGAAGATAGATGGGAA
CTAGTAGAGTTGATATTGATGAGATACGAAAACCACACGTAAATAAACTATCCGACGACAAGAATAGTGC
ATTAAGGACTTGATTAAGATATGGTGAGCAACGTAATTATCGGGCTCAACAGTTTATTAGCAATCGTTTT
GATAGAAGCGTTGATGCTGTGGAAGTTGTTCTTTTTACTACCAACAGCCATTAACAAATCCATTAGAGTG
TTCGTTCGTTTTTCTGCTCAGATTCAAGAAAATTATTCCATCCTCATTATACTTTTTTCTTCTATTTCGT
GCTCCACGTCGAGGTATCAAGGAACATAGTTTAAACAAGCTTGGCGTAATCATGGTCATAGCTGTTTCCT
GTGTGAAATTGTTATCCGCTCACAATTCCACACAACATACGAGCCGGAAGCATAAAGTGTAAAGCCTGGG
GTGCCTAATGAGTGAGCTAACTCACATTAATTGCGTTGCGCTCACTGCCCGCTTTCCAGTCGGGAAACCT
GTCGTGCCAGCTGCATTAATGAATCGGCCAACGCGCGGGGAGAGGCGGTTTGCGTATTGGGCGCTCTTCC
GCTTCCTCGCTCACTGACTCGCTGCGCTCGGTCGTTCGGCTGCGGCGAGCGGTATCAGCTCACTCAAAGG
CGGTAATACGGTTATCCACAGAATCAGGGGATAACGCAGGAAAGAACATGTGAGCAAAAGGCCAGCAAAA
GGCCAGGAACCGTAAAAAGGCCGCGTTGCTGGCGTTTTTCCATAGGCTCCGCCCCCCTGACGAGCATCAC
AAAAATCGACGCTCAAGTCAGAGGTGGCGAAACCCGACAGGACTATAAAGATACCAGGCGTTTCCCCCTG
GAAGCTCCCTCGTGCGCTCTCCTGTTCCGACCCTGCCGCTTACCGGATACCTGTCCGCCTTTCTCCCTTC
GGGAAGCGTGGCGCTTTCTCATAGCTCACGCTGTAGGTATCTCAGTTCGGTGTAGGTCGTTCGCTCCAAG
CTGGGCTGTGTGCACGAACCCCCCGTTCAGCCCGACCGCTGCGCCTTATCCGGTAACTATCGTCTTGAGT
CCAACCCGGTAAGACACGACTTATCGCCACTGGCAGCAGCCACTGGTAACAGGATTAGCAGAGCGAGGTA
TGTAGGCGGTGCTACAGAGTTCTTGAAGTGGTGGCCTAACTACGGCTACACTAGAAGAACAGTATTTGGT
ATCTGCGCTCTGCTGAAGCCAGTTACCTTCGGAAAAAGAGTTGGTAGCTCTTGATCCGGCAAACAAACCA
CCGCTGGTAGCGGTGGTTTTTTTGTTTGCAAGCAGCAGATTACGCGCAGAAAAAAAGGATCTCAAGAAGA
TCCTTTGATCTTTTCTACGGGGTCTGACGCTCAGTGGAACGAAAACTCACGTTAAGGGATTTTGGTCATG
AGATTATCAAAAAGGATCTTCACCTAGATCCTTTTAAATTAAAAATGAAGTTTTAAATCAATCTAAAGTA
TATATGAGTAAACTTGGTCTGACAGTTACCAATGCTTAATCAGTGAGGCACCTATCTCAGCGATCTGTCT
ATTTCGTTCATCCATAGTTGCCTGACTCCCCGTCGTGTAGATAACTACGATACGGGAGGGCTTACCATCT
GGCCCCAGTGCTGCAATGATACCGCGAGACCCACGCTCACCGGCTCCAGATTTATCAGCAATAAACCAGC
CAGCCGGAAGGGCCGAGCGCAGAAGTGGTCCTGCAACTTTATCCGCCTCCATCCAGTCTATTAATTGTTG
CCGGGAAGCTAGAGTAAGTAGTTCGCCAGTTAATAGTTTGCGCAACGTTGTTGCCATTGCTACAGGCATC
GTGGTGTCACGCTCGTCGTTTGGTATGGCTTCATTCAGCTCCGGTTCCCAACGATCAAGGCGAGTTACAT
GATCCCCCATGTTGTGCAAAAAAGCGGTTAGCTCCTTCGGTCCTCCGATCGTTGTCAGAAGTAAGTTGGC
CGCAGTGTTATCACTCATGGTTATGGCAGCACTGCATAATTCTCTTACTGTCATGCCATCCGTAAGATGC
TTTTCTGTGACTGGTGAGTACTCAACCAAGTCATTCTGAGAATAGTGTATGCGGCGACCGAGTTGCTCTT
GCCCGGCGTCAATACGGGATAATACCGCGCCACATAGCAGAACTTTAAAAGTGCTCATCATTGGAAAACG
TTCTTCGGGGCGAAAACTCTCAAGGATCTTACCGCTGTTGAGATCCAGTTCGATGTAACCCACTCGTGCA
CCCAACTGATCTTCAGCATCTTTTACTTTCACCAGCGTTTCTGGGTGAGCAAAAACAGGAAGGCAAAATG
CCGCAAAAAAGGGAATAAGGGCGACACGGAAATGTTGAATACTCATACTCTTCCTTTTTCAATATTATTG
AAGCATTTATCAGGGTTATTGTCTCATGAGCGGATACATATTTGAATGTATTTAGAAAAATAAACAAATA
GGGGTTCCGCGCACATTTCCCCGAAAAGTGCCACCTGACGTCTAAGAAACCATTATTATCATGACATTAA
CCTATAAAAATAGGCGTATCACGAGGCCCTTTCGTCTCGCGCGTTTCGGTGATGACGGTGAAAACCTCTG
ACACATGCAGCTCCCGGAGACGGTCACAGCTTGTCTGTAAGCGGATGCCGGGAGCAGACAAGCCCGTCAG
GGCGCGTCAGCGGGTGTTGGCGGGTGTCGGGGCTGGCTTAACTATGCGGCATCAGAGCAGATTGTACTGA
GAGTGCACCATATGCGGTGTGAAATACCGCACAGATGCGTAAGGAGAAAATACCGCATCAGGCGCCATTC
GCCATTCAGGCTGCGCAACTGTTGGGAAGGGCGATCGGTGCGGGCCTCTTCGCTATTACGCCAGCTGGCG
AAAGGGGGATGTGCTGCAAGGCGATTAAGTTGGGTAACGCCAGGGTTTTCCCAGTCACGACGTTGTAAAA
CGACGGCCAGTGAATTCAGTTTAAACATGTACTAATCAGTCTAACACCCCGGAGGAGGCTTATCATTACA
TATTCTTGTCTCGGCGTTCTTTAAGTTTCTTATCTTGTATGCCCGATATAGCAACCTTGTTGGTACCAAT
CTAACGGTTTCCGTACTTTGCAATGAAGAGATGAGGAGGCATGGGTCACTTATTTAATATGTACGGGTGT
TTACATGGAGTTGCTTTCTTTTTTTGTCTCAGCAGTCATTGTGCGCCAAAAAAAGAGAAAACCGTGAGCC
GAAGTCCACGCTCTGGAGTTAGGCTCTCCCATTACGGAGAGAAGCATTTCCTCAGCCTGGGAGCCCCGTT
GGAACAGTCAGGCTAAACTGGGCCTTCCTACCCACTGCTTGCTGTTTCTCACTGGACGCACAAGGGGATT
TTCTTTCTACCTTCGGCTTGCCTCACTGCGTTGGGGCTTCCCAATGCAACTTCGTTCGTATGCATACAAT
CTTTTAGATATTATCTTTTAAAATTATTTTAAAACAATTTTAAATGTATCTCATATGCTTTTCTTCTGCT
GTTGAAAAGGCTAAACAAAGAAGATCAATAAGATAAAGCGGCCGCAAAATGTCTAAGAATATCGTTGTCC
TACCGGGTGATCACGTCGGTAAAGAAGTTACTGACGAAGCTATTAAGGTCTTGAATGCCATTGCTGAAGT
CCGTCCAGAAATTAAGTTCAATTTCCAACATCACTTGATCGGGGGTGCTGCCATCGATGCCACTGGCACT
CCTTTACCAGATGAAGCTCTAGAAGCCTCTAAGAAAGCCGATGCTGTCTTACTAGGTGCTGTTGGTGGTC
CAAAATGGGGTACGGGCGCAGTTAGACCAGAACAAGGTCTATTGAAGATCAGAAAGGAATTGGGTCTATA
CGCCAACTTGAGACCATGTAACTTTGCTTCTGATTCTTTACTAGATCTTTCTCCTTTGAAGCCTGAATAT
GCAAAGGGTACCGATTTCGTCGTCGTTAGAGAATTGGTTGGTGGTATCTACTTTGGTGAAAGAAAAGAAG
ATGAAGGTGACGGAGTTGCTTGGGACTCTGAGAAATACAGTGTTCCTGAAGTTCAAAGAATTACAAGAAT
GGCTGCTTTCTTGGCATTGCAACAAAACCCACCATTACCAATCTGGTCTCTTGACAAGGCTAACGTGCTT
GCCTCTTCCAGATTGTGGAGAAAGACTGTTGAAGAAACCATCAAGACTGAGTTCCCACAATTAACTGTTC
AGCACCAATTGATCGACTCTGCTGCTATGATTTTGGTTAAATCACCAACTAAGCTAAACGGTGTTGTTAT
TACCAACAACATGTTTGGTGATATTATCTCCGATGAAGCCTCTGTTATTCCAGGTTCTTTGGGTTTATTA
CCTTCTGCATCTCTAGCTTCCCTACCTGACACTAACAAGGCATTCGGTTTGTACGAACCATGTCATGGTT
CTGCCCCAGATTTACCAGCAAACAAGGTTAACCCAATTGCTACCATCTTATCTGCAGCTATGATGTTGAA
GTTATCCTTGGATTTGGTTGAAGAAGGTAGGGCTCTTGAAGAAGCTGTTAGAAATGTCTTGGATGCAGGT
GTCAGAACCGGTGACCTTGGTGGTTCTAACTCTACCACTGAGGTTGGCGATGCTATCGCCAAGGCTGTCA
AGGAAATCTTGGCTTAAAGAGTCTTTTGTAACGACCCCGTCTCCACCAACTTGGTATGCTTGAAATCTCA
AGGCCATTACACATTCAGTTATGTGAACGAAAGGTCTTTATTTAACGTAGCATAAACTAAATAATACAGG
TTCCGGTTAGCCTGCGGGCCCAAAGCTAGCTCTAATTGGTTTAATTAATAAATTTAATATTATTTTTAAA
TTTTTCTTTAAATATACAATAAATCTTTCATAACATGTTAAATTCATGATTAAGCGTAAATAAAGTGTAG
TGGCAGAGTGCACGGGGTTTCCTGTGCCTTACAAAGTAGGTACCAATTTGCGTATTGCAGCGAGGGTTCC
GGTTACTATTTATAATTACGTGTTAGTGTACTGTGATTTTATTGAGGCTATAACAAGAAAAGGATCTGTG
AAGGTTTTGAGAGAATGAGGCGAAAACACAGGGTTATTTTCATCAGCAACGCCGCTGTTTCAGCGGCACC
CTGCCCTTTTCTTTTCGCAAGATGAGAGTAAAGAGTTGTACATCAGGTAAGAATGTTATTATTTAAATTC
GAAGTGATAAATTCTTTTCATGATGAATCACTCGCTTATATGGGGTAGAATATATATATATGTGTGTGTG
TGTGTGTGTTTGTGTATGTAGGGATGGTGCGCGTTTGTTGTGTGACATTTGCTACTCATTCTTTTCCTTT
TCCTACGACTGGCTTAACGGGAATATTATCAATTTGCTGCATTCTTATGCTTCGGTCCGATGCTCAAGCT
TAACTTCTTCGTGAGGAAGGAAAGTGTTGTCTCCTACTTTTTTCAAATTTTCGAATTGTATTTATATTTA
TTTAGTACTTCTTGAGTTTACATATCCTTCGTAAAAATGCAACTTTTGTCGAAAAACACTTCCAAAAAAA
AATAATAATGAATTTATGAAGCATACTAACGAGCGAGCACATCGCTGAGGTATCATTACTTCATGAGATA
AATTAACTCGAGTAAACCAATTTTATTTGAACTTGCCCCGCTAATCGTACAGACGTACCAGATCCAGGTC
ATAACGGTGCCATTAGAAGGCCGTAGAATAGACCCACTAAAGCTATCACAGGCAACCTTGCATCCAAGTC
TAATTAAACGGAGCAGAATCTGTTCCAGTAATGTATAAAGAATTAACTACCGGAAAAGCGTCTTCCGGGG
CGGCTCAACCGGATTACATTCTTTTTTCTTTTTTGCGGCCAGCATTCGAGTCACGTGCTCAAATACTGAG
GAAGGGGTTCTTCCGGTAGGCACCGGCGCTCACTCTTCCGTGCGGCACACTCCCCGCAGTTCAGGGGCCA
TGTGCCTGTGAGAGTATTTCCGCAGGCCATAGTTCCGGGGTGGACCACTCCGAGCTAATGCTAAAGTAAG
CCCTTCCCAACTTGAAATAGGAACAAAAGTCAATTATGCTCCTCCTGTAAAGCTAAACGTGTAAAGATTT
TAGAGTGAGACGTTGTTAGCAGTCGTTGTTCAAGGGAGGGATGAGTTGAGGAATAAAATGCGGAAAAAGT
GTGGGTTAGACAGACATATATAAACTCTAGCCATTCGGCTGAAATATATCTGAGTTCATTTGTGATAACT
TTTTTGATTACTTGTTCATATATCCACAAGAACAACGACTATTAAACAATAGAAAATAGTATAATAAAAA
AAGTTTTTACAGTGGATCCAAAATGGAACACGTTGCTTTCGGTTCTGAAGATATTGAAAACACTTTGGCT
AAAATGGATGATGGTCAATTAGACGGTTTAGCTTTCGGTGCTATTCAATTGGACGGTGATGGTAACATTT
TGCAATACAATGCTGCTGAAGGTGATATTACTGGTAGAGATCCAAAACAAGTTATTGGTAAGAACTTCTT
TAAGGACGTTGCTCCAGGTACTGACTCTCCAGAGTTCTATGGTAAGTTTAAGGAAGGTGTTGCTTCTGGT
AACTTAAACACTATGTTTGAATGGATGATCCCAACTTCCAGAGGTCCAACTAAGGTTAAAGTTCACATGA
AAAAGGCTTTATCTGGTGACTCTTACTGGGTTTTCGTTAAAAGAGTTGGTGCTACTAACTTCTCTTTGTT
GAAGTTGGCTGGTGACGTTGAACTTAACCCAGGTCCAAAAATTGAAGAAGGTAAGTTGGTTATCTGGATT
AACGGTGACAAAGGTTACAACGGTTTAGCCGAAGTCGGTAAGAAGTTTGAAAAGGATACTGGTATCAAAG
TCACCGTCGAACACCCAGACAAATTAGAAGAAAAATTCCCACAAGTTGCTGCTACTGGTGACGGTCCAGA
TATTATCTTTTGGGCTCACGATAGATTTGGTGGTTACGCCCAATCTGGTTTGTTAGCTGAAATTACCCCA
GATAAGGCTTTCCAAGATAAGTTGTACCCATTCACTTGGGATGCTGTCAGATACAACGGTAAGTTGATTG
CTTACCCAATTGCTGTTGAAGCCTTGTCTTTGATCTATAACAAGGATTTGTTACCTAATCCACCAAAAAC
TTGGGAAGAAATCCCAGCTTTGGATAAAGAATTGAAAGCTAAAGGTAAATCCGCTTTGATGTTCAACTTA
CAAGAACCATACTTCACTTGGCCTTTAATCGCTGCTGACGGTGGTTACGCTTTTAAGTACGAAAATGGTA
AATACGATATTAAGGACGTTGGTGTTGACAACGCCGGTGCTAAAGCTGGTTTGACTTTCTTGGTCGATTT
GATTAAAAACAAGCATATGAATGCTGACACCGATTACTCCATCGCTGAAGCTGCTTTCAACAAAGGTGAA
ACTGCTATGACCATCAACGGTCCTTGGGCCTGGTCCAACATTGACACTTCTAAGGTCAACTATGGTGTTA
CTGTCTTGCCTACCTTTAAGGGTCAACCATCCAAACCATTTGTTGGTGTTTTGTCTGCTGGTATCAACGC
TGCTTCTCCAAATAAGGAATTGGCTAAGGAATTTTTGGAAAACTACTTGTTAACTGACGAAGGTTTGGAA
GCCGTTAACAAAGATAAACCATTGGGTGCTGTCGCCTTGAAATCTTACGAAGAAGAATTGGCTAAAGATC
CAAGAATTGCTGCTACTATGGAAAACGCTCAAAAGGGTGAAATCATGCCTAATATTCCACAAATGTCTGC
TTTCTGGTATGCCGTCCGTACTGCTGTCATCAACGCCGCTTCCGGTAGACAAACTGTTGACGAAGCCTTG
AAGGATGCCCAAACTAGAATCACTAAGCCAGGTTCTGGTGAGCTCGGTGGTGGTGGTGGTGGTGCTTCAG
AAAAAGAAATTAGGAGAGAGAGATTCTTGAACGTTTTCCCTAAATTAGTAGAGGAATTGAACGCATCGCT
TTTGGCTTACGGTATGCCTAAGGAAGCATGTGACTGGTATGCCCACTCATTGAACTACAACACTCCAGGC
GGTAAGCTAAATAGAGGTTTGTCCGTTGTGGACACGTATGCTATTCTCTCCAACAAGACCGTTGAACAAT
TGGGGCAAGAAGAATACGAAAAGGTTGCCATTCTAGGTTGGTGCATTGAGTTGTTGCAGGCTTACTGGTT
GGTCGCCGATGATATGATGGACAAGTCCATTACCAGAAGAGGCCAACCATGTTGGTACAAGGTTCCTGAA
GTTGGGGAAATTGCCATCTGGGACGCATTCATGTTAGAGGCTGCTATCTACAAGCTTTTGAAATCTCACT
TCAGAAACGAAAAATACTACATAGATATCACCGAATTGTTCCATGAGGTCACCTTCCAAACCGAATTGGG
CCAATTGATGGACTTAATCACTGCACCTGAAGACAAAGTCGACTTGAGTAAGTTCTCCCTAAAGAAGCAC
TCCTTCATAGTTACTTTCAAGACTGCTTACTATTCTTTCTACTTGCCTGTCGCATTGGCCATGTACGTTG
CCGGTATCACGGATGAAAAGGATTTGAAACAAGCCAGAGATGTCTTGATTCCATTGGGTGAATACTTCCA
AATTCAAGATGACTACTTAGACTGCTTCGGTACCCCAGAACAGATCGGTAAGATCGGTACAGATATCCAA
GATAACAAATGTTCTTGGGTAATCAACAAGGCATTAGAACTTGCTTCCGCAGAACAAAGAAAGACTTTAG
ACGAAAATTACGGTAAGAAGGACTCAGTCGCAGAAGCCAAATGCAAAAAGATTTTCAATGACTTGAAAAT
TGAACAGCTATACCACGAATATGAAGAGTCTATTGCCAAGGATTTGAAGGCCAAAATTTCTCAGGTCGAT
GAGTCTCGTGGCTTCAAAGCTGATGTCTTAACTGCGTTCTTGAACAAGGTTTACAAGAGAAGTAAATAGT
AACCATGGGCGGATTGAGAGCAAATCGTTAAGTTCAGGTCAAGTAAAAATTGATTTCGAAAACTAATTTC
TCTTATACAATCCTTTGATTGGACCGTCATCCTTTCGAATATAAGATTTTGTTAAGAATATTTTAGACAG
AGATCTACTTTATATTTAATATCTAGATATTACATAATTTCCTCTCTAATAAAATATCATTAATAAAATA
AAAATGAAGCGATTTGATTTTGTGTTGTCAACTTAGTTTGCCGCTATGCCTCTTGGGTAATGCTATTATT
GAATCGAAGGGCTTTATTATATTACCCTTTAGCTTATTCTGAG
